>Addgene plasmid #187288 | IL2-AHA740D, E758K-2A-Cherry-RhoAQ63L in pmCherryN1 | addgene full sequence | sequence record 372033 | Addgene NGS Result
CGTATTACCGCCATGCATTAGTTATTAATAGTAATCAATTACGGGGTCATTAGTTCATAGCCCATATATG
GAGTTCCGCGTTACATAACTTACGGTAAATGGCCCGCCTGGCTGACCGCCCAACGACCCCCGCCCATTGA
CGTCAATAATGACGTATGTTCCCATAGTAACGCCAATAGGGACTTTCCATTGACGTCAATGGGTGGAGTA
TTTACGGTAAACTGCCCACTTGGCAGTACATCAAGTGTATCATATGCCAAGTACGCCCCCTATTGACGTC
AATGACGGTAAATGGCCCGCCTGGCATTATGCCCAGTACATGACCTTATGGGACTTTCCTACTTGGCAGT
ACATCTACGTATTAGTCATCGCTATTACCATGGTGATGCGGTTTTGGCAGTACATCAATGGGCGTGGATA
GCGGTTTGACTCACGGGGATTTCCAAGTCTCCACCCCATTGACGTCAATGGGAGTTTGTTTTGGCACCAA
AATCAACGGGACTTTCCAAAATGTCGTAACAACTCCGCCCCATTGACGCAAATGGGCGGTAGGCGTGTAC
GGTGGGAGGTCTATATAAGCAGAGCTGGTTTAGTGAACCGTCAGATCCGCTAGATGGATTCATACCTGCT
GATGTGGGGACTGCTCACGTTCATCATGGTGCCTGGCTGCCAGGCAGAGCTCTGTGACGATGACCCGCCA
GAGATCCCACACGCCACATTCAAAGCCATGGCCTACAAGGAAGGAACCATGTTGAACTGTGAATGCAAGA
GAGGTTTCCGCAGAATAAAAAGCGGGTCACTCTATATGCTCTGTACAGGAAACTCTAGCCACTCGTCCTG
GGACAACCAATGTCAATGCACAAGCTCTGCCACTCGGAACACAACGAAACAAGTGACACCTCAACCTGAA
GAACAGAAAGAAAGGAAAACCACAGAAATGCAAAGTCCAATGCAGCCAGTGGACCAAGCGAGCCTTCCAG
GTCACTGCAGGGAACCTCCACCATGGGAAAATGAAGCCACAGAGAGAATTTATCATTTCGTGGTGGGGCA
GATGGTTTATTATCAGTGCGTCCAGGGATACAGGGCTCTACACAGAGGTCCTGCTGAGAGCGTCTGCAAA
ATGACCCACGGGAAGACAAGGTGGACCCAGCCCCAGCTCATATGCACAGGTGAAATGGAGACCAGTCAGT
TTCCAGGTGAAGAGAAGCCTCAGGCAAGCCCCGAAGGCCGTCCTGAGAGTGAGACTTCCTGCCTCGTCAC
AACAACAGATTTTCAAATACAGACAGAAATGGCTGCAACCATGGAGACGTCCATATTTACAACAGAGTAC
CAGGTAGCAGTGGCCGGCTGTGTTTTCCTGCTGATCAGCGTCCTCCTCCTGAGTGGGCTCACCTGGAAGG
GAAAATTCCAAAGAACTCGTGTCCCTCGAGCTGAATCTGGTGATAGCCTTGGTTCTGAAGATCGTGATCT
TCTTTACAGCATTGATGCATATAGATCTCAAAGATTCAAAGAAACAGAACGTCCATCAATAAAGCAGGTG
ATTGTTCGGAAGGAAGATGTTACTTCAAAACTGGATGAAAAAAATAATGCCTTTCCTTGTCAAGTTAATA
TCAAACAGAAAATGCAGGAACTCAATAACGAAATAAATATGCAACAGACAGTGATCTATCAAGCTAGCCA
GGATCTTAACTGCTGTGTTGATGAAGAACATGGAAAAGGGTCCCTAGAAGAAGCTAAAGCAGAAAGACTT
CTTCTAATTGCAACTGGGAAGAGAACACTTTTGATTGATGAATTGAATAAATTGAAGAACGAAGGACCTC
AGAGGAAGAATAAGGCTAGTCCCCAAAGTGAATTTATGCCATCCAAAGGATCAGTTACTTTGTCAGAAAT
CCGCTTGCCTCTAAAAGCAGATTTTGTCTGCAGTACGGTTCAGAAACCAGATGCAGCAAATTACTATTAC
TTAATTATACTAAAAGCAGGAGCTGAAAATATGGTAGCCACACCATTAGCAAGTACTTCAAACTCTCTTA
ACGGTGATGCTCTGACATTCACTACTACATTTACTCTGCAAGATGTATCCAATGACTTTGAAATAAATAT
TGAAGTTTACAGCTTGGTGCAAAAGAAAGATCCCTCAGGCCTTGATAAGAAGAAAAAAACATCCAAGTCC
AAGGCTATTACTCCAAAGCGACTCCTCACATCTATAACCACAAAAAGCAACATTCATTCTTCAGTCATGG
CCAGTCCAGGAGGTCTTAGTGCTGTGCGAACCAGCAACTTCGCCCTTGTTGGATCTTACACATTATCATT
GTCTTCAGTAGGAAATACTAAGTTTGTTCTGGACAAGGTCCCCTTTTTATCTTCTTTGGAAGGTCATATT
TATTTAAAAATAAAATGTCAAGTGCGACCGGTCGAGGGCAGGGGAAGCCTGCTCACCTGCGGCGACGTGG
AGGAAAACCCTGGCCCCGCCCCAGGATCCAAGCTTATGGTGAGCAAGGGCGAGGAGGATAACATGGCCAT
CATCAAGGAGTTCATGCGCTTCAAGGTGCACATGGAGGGCTCCGTGAACGGCCACGAGTTCGAGATCGAG
GGCGAGGGCGAGGGCCGCCCCTACGAGGGCACCCAGACCGCCAAGCTGAAGGTGACCAAGGGTGGCCCCC
TGCCCTTCGCCTGGGACATCCTGTCCCCTCAGTTCATGTACGGCTCCAAGGCCTACGTGAAGCACCCCGC
CGACATCCCCGACTACTTGAAGCTGTCCTTCCCCGAGGGCTTCAAGTGGGAGCGCGTGATGAACTTCGAG
GACGGCGGCGTGGTGACCGTGACCCAGGACTCCTCCCTGCAGGACGGCGAGTTCATCTACAAGGTGAAGC
TGCGCGGCACCAACTTCCCCTCCGACGGCCCCGTAATGCAGAAGAAGACCATGGGCTGGGAGGCCTCCTC
CGAGCGGATGTACCCCGAGGACGGCGCCCTGAAGGGCGAGATCAAGCAGAGGCTGAAGCTGAAGGACGGC
GGCCACTACGACGCTGAGGTCAAGACCACCTACAAGGCCAAGAAGCCCGTGCAGCTGCCCGGCGCCTACA
ACGTCAACATCAAGTTGGACATCACCTCCCACAACGAGGACTACACCATCGTGGAACAGTACGAACGCGC
CGAGGGCCGCCACTCCACCGGCGGCATGGACGAGCTGTACAAGGAATTCATGGCTGCCATCCGGAAGAAA
CTGGTGATTGTTGGTGATGGAGCCTGTGGAAAGACATGCTTGCTCATAGTCTTCAGCAAGGACCAGTTCC
CAGAGGTGTATGTGCCCACAGTGTTTGAGAACTATGTGGCAGATATCGAGGTGGATGGAAAGCAGGTAGA
GTTGGCTTTGTGGGACACAGCTGGGCTGGAAGATTATGATCGCCTGAGGCCCCTCTCCTACCCAGATACC
GATGTTATACTGATGTGTTTTTCCATCGACAGCCCTGATAGTTTAGAAAACATCCCAGAAAAGTGGACCC
CAGAAGTCAAGCATTTCTGTCCCAACGTGCCCATCATCCTGGTTGGGAATAAGAAGGATCTTCGGAATGA
TGAGCACACAAGGCGGGAGCTAGCCAAGATGAAGCAGGAGCCGGTGAAACCTGAAGAAGGCAGAGATATG
GCAAACAGGATTGGCGCTTTTGGGTACATGGAGTGTTCAGCAAAGACCAAAGATGGAGTGAGAGAGGTTT
TTGAAATGGCTACGAGAGCTGCTCTGCAAGCTAGACGTGGGAAGAAAAAATCTGGTTGCCTTGTCTTGTG
AGCGGCCGCGACTCTAGATCATAATCAGCCATACCACATTTGTAGAGGTTTTACTTGCTTTAAAAAACCT
CCCACACCTCCCCCTGAACCTGAAACATAAAATGAATGCAATTGTTGTTGTTAACTTGTTTATTGCAGCT
TATAATGGTTACAAATAAAGCAATAGCATCACAAATTTCACAAATAAAGCATTTTTTTCACTGCATTCTA
GTTGTGGTTTGTCCAAACTCATCAATGTATCTTAAGGCGTAAATTGTAAGCGTTAATATTTTGTTAAAAT
TCGCGTTAAATTTTTGTTAAATCAGCTCATTTTTTAACCAATAGGCCGAAATCGGCAAAATCCCTTATAA
ATCAAAAGAATAGACCGAGATAGGGT
[37 nt withheld, positions 4157-4193]
AAAGAACGTGGACTCCAACGTCAAAGG
[49 nt withheld, positions 4221-4269]
T
[91 nt withheld, positions 4271-4361]
G
[124 nt withheld, positions 4363-4486]
CAGGTGGCACTTTTCGGGGAAATGTGCGCGGAACCCCTATTTGTTTATTTTTCTAAATACATTCAAATAT
GTATCCGCTCATGAGACAATAACCCTGATAAATGCTTCAATAATATTGAAAAAGGAAGAGTCCTGAGGCG
GAAAGAACCAGCTGTGGAATGTGTGTCAGTTAGGGTGTGGAAAGTCCCCAGGCTCCCCAGCAGGCAGAAG
TATGCAAAGCATGCATCTCAATTAGTCAGCAACCAGGTGTGGAAAGTCCCCAGGCTCCCCAGCAGGCAGA
AGTATGCAAAGCATGCATCTCAATTAGTCAGCAACCATAGTCCCGCCCCTAACTCCGCCCATCCCGCCCC
TAACTCCGCCCAGTTCCGCCCATTCTCCGCCCCATGGCTGACTAATTTTTTTTATTTATGCAGAGGCCGA
GGCCGCCTCGGCCTCTGAGCTATTCCAGAAGTAGTGAGGAGGCTTTTTTGGAGGCCTAGGCTTTTGCAAA
GATCGATCAAGAGACAGGATGAGGATCGTTTCGCATGATTGAACAAGATGGATTGCACGCAGGTTCTCCG
GCCGCTTGGGTGGAGAGGCTATTCGGCTATGACTGGGCACAACAGACAATCGGCTGCTCTGATGCCGCCG
TGTTCCGGCTGTCAGCGCAGGGGCGCCCGGTTCTTTTTGTCAAGACCGACCTGTCCGGTGCCCTGAATGA
ACTGCAAGACGAGGCAGCGCGGCTATCGTGGCTGGCCACGACGGGCGTTCCTTGCGCAGCTGTGCTCGAC
GTTGTCACTGAAGCGGGAAGGGACTGGCTGCTATTGGGCGAAGTGCCGGGGCAGGATCTCCTGTCATCTC
ACCTTGCTCCTGCCGAGAAAGTATCCATCATGGCTGATGCAATGCGGCGGCTGCATACGCTTGATCCGGC
TACCTGCCCATTCGACCACCAAGCGAAACATCGCATCGAGCGAGCACGTACTCGGATGGAAGCCGGTCTT
GTCGATCAGGATGATCTGGACGAAGAGCATCAGGGGCTCGCGCCAGCCGAACTGTTCGCCAGGCTCAAGG
CGAGCATGCCCGACGGCGAGGATCTCGTCGTGACCCATGGCGATGCCTGCTTGCCGAATATCATGGTGGA
AAATGGCCGCTTTTCTGGATTCATCGACTGTGGCCGGCTGGGTGTGGCGGACCGCTATCAGGACATAGCG
TTGGCTACCCGTGATATTGCTGAAGAGCTTGGCGGCGAATGGGCTGACCGCTTCCTCGTGCTTTACGGTA
TCGCCGCTCCCGATTCGCAGCGCATCGCCTTCTATCGCCTTCTTGACGAGTTCTTCTGAGCGGGACTCTG
GGGTTCGAAATGACCGACCAAGCGACGCCCAACCTGCCATCACGAGATTTCGATTCCACCGCCGCCTTCT
ATGAAAGGTTGGGCTTCGGAATCGTTTTCCGGGACGCCGGCTGGATGATCCTCCAGCGCGGGGATCTCAT
GCTGGAGTTCTTCGCCCACCCTAGGGGGAGGCTAACTGAAACACGGAAGGAGACAATACCGGAAGGAACC
CGCGCTATGACGGCAATAAAAAGACAGAATAAAACGCACGGTGTTGGGTCGTTTGTTCATAAACGCGGGG
TTCGGTCCCAGGGCTGGCACTCTGTCGATACCCCACCGAGACCCCATTGGGGCCAATACGCCCGCGTTTC
TTCCTTTTCCCCACCCCACCCCCCAAGTTCGGGTGAAGGCCCAGGGCTCGCAGCCAACGTCGGGGCGGCA
GGCCCTGCCATAGCCTCAGGTTACTCATATATACTTTAGATTGATTTAAAACTTCATTTTTAATTTAAAA
GGATCTAGGTGAAGATCCTTTTTGATAATCTCATGACCAAAATCCCTTAACGTGAGTTTTCGTTCCACTG
AGCGTCAGACCCCGTAGAAAAGATCAAAGGATCTTCTTGAGATCCTTTTTTTCTGCGCGTAATCTGCTGC
TTGCAAACAAAAAAACCACCGCTACCAGCGGTGGTTTGTTTGCCGGATCAAGAGCTACCAACTCTTTTTC
CGAAGGTAACTGGCTTCAGCAGAGCGCAGATACCAAATACTGTTCTTCTAGTGTAGCCGTAGTTAGGCCA
CCACTTCAAGAACTCTGTAGCACCGCCTACATACCTCGCTCTGCTAATCCTGTTACCAGTGGCTGCTGCC
AGTGGCGATAAGTCGTGTCTTACCGGGTTGGACTCAAGACGATAGTTACCGGATAAGGCGCAGCGGTCGG
GCTGAACGGGGGGTTCGTGCACACAGCCCAGCTTGGAGCGAACGACCTACACCGAACTGAGATACCTACA
GCGTGAGCTATGAGAAAGCGCCACGCTTCCCGAAGGGAGAAAGGCGGACAGGTATCCGGTAAGCGGCAGG
GTCGGAACAGGAGAGCGCACGAGGGAGCTTCCAGGGGGAAACGCCTGGTATCTTTATAGTCCTGTCGGGT
TTCGCCACCTCTGACTTGAGCGTCGATTTTTGTGATGCTCGTCAGGGGGGCGGAGCCTATGGAAAAACGC
CAGCAACGCGGCCTTTTTACGGTTCCTGGCCTTTTGCTGGCCTTTTGCTCACATGTTCTTTCCTGCGTTA
TCCCCTGATTCTGTGGATAAC
Features (pLannotate 1.2.2; 16 found; start..end, strand, type, name):
     79..382     +  enhancer       CMV enhancer: human cytomegalovirus immediate early enhancer
    383..586     +  promoter       CMV promoter: human cytomegalovirus (CMV) immediate early promoter
    614..1420    +  CDS            IL2RA: IL2RA_HUMAN - Experimental evidence at protein level: Swiss-Prot protein existence level 1. Receptor for interleukin-2. The receptor is involved in the regulation of immune tolerance by controlling regulatory T cells (TREGs) activity. TREGs suppress the activation and expansion of autoreactive T-cells. From Homo sapiens (Human).
   1400..2449    +  CDS            ANLN (fragment): ANLN_HUMAN - Experimental evidence at protein level: Swiss-Prot protein existence level 1. Required for cytokinesis (PubMed:16040610). Essential for the structural integrity of the cleavage furrow and for completion of cleavage furrow ingression. Plays a role in bleb assembly during metaphase and anaphase of mitosis (PubMed:23870127). May play a significant role in podocyte cell migration (PubMed:24676636). From Homo sapiens (Human).
   2486..3193    +  CDS            mCherry: mCherry is a basic (constitutively fluorescent) red fluorescent protein published in 2004, derived from Discosoma sp.. It is reported to be a very rapidly-maturing monomer with low acid sensitivity.
   3200..3781    +  CDS            RhoA (Q63L): constitutively active mutant of human Rho family small GTPase RhoA
   3797..3880    +  CDS            large T antigen (fragment): large T antigen from SV40 (simian virus 40)
   3903..4024    +  polyA_signal   SV40 poly(A) signal: SV40 polyadenylation signal
   4058..4486    -  rep_origin     f1 ori (sequence partly withheld): f1 bacteriophage origin of replication; arrow indicates direction of (+) strand synthesis
   4513..4617    +  promoter       AmpR promoter: bla
   4619..4976    +  promoter       SV40 promoter: SV40 enhancer and early promoter
   5011..5805    +  CDS            NeoR/KanR: aminoglycoside phosphotransferase from Tn5; aph(3')-II (or nptII); confers resistance to neomycin, kanamycin, and G418 (Geneticin®)
   5826..5978    +  CDS            ble (fragment): BLE_KLEPN - Experimental evidence at protein level: Swiss-Prot protein existence level 1. Binding protein with a strong affinity to the bleomycin family of antibiotics. Binds to CL990; an antimitotic-antibiotic compound. From Klebsiella pneumoniae.
   6037..6084    +  polyA_signal   HSV TK poly(A) signal: herpes simplex virus thymidine kinase polyadenylation signal (Cole and Stacy, 1985)
   6175..6191    -  polyA_signal   bGH poly(A) signal (fragment): bovine growth hormone polyadenylation signal
   6413..7001    +  rep_origin     ori: high-copy-number ColE1/pMB1/pBR322/pUC origin of replication
