[The description below was written by a language model from this plasmid's Addgene catalogue record and pLannotate feature annotations shown in this document.]
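Description:
IL2-AHA740D, E758K-2A-Cherry-RhoAQ63L in pmCherryN1 is a mammalian expression plasmid of about 7.1 kb built by Gibson cloning in the Clontech pmCherry-N1 backbone. It replicates at high copy in E. coli from a ColE1/pUC-type origin and also carries an f1 origin. A single Tn5 NeoR/KanR gene serves both hosts. The bacterial bla promoter drives it for kanamycin selection. The SV40 enhancer/early promoter, paired with an HSV TK polyadenylation signal, drives it for G418 selection of transfected mammalian cells.

The payload is one open reading frame expressed from the CMV immediate-early enhancer and promoter and terminated by the SV40 poly(A) signal. It begins with the human interleukin-2 receptor alpha subunit (IL2RA), fused to a fragment of human anillin, which the record calls "AH" and which carries the A740D and E758K substitutions. The Entrez field lists IL2, but both the insert name and the annotation point to the receptor subunit. According to the plasmid name, a 2A sequence follows. It is not annotated in the feature table, though a short unannotated gap lies between the anillin fragment and mCherry. Downstream, mCherry is placed directly before RhoA Q63L, annotated as a constitutively active form of the GTPase. A 2A element normally causes ribosomal skipping, so the transcript should yield two products: the IL2RA-anchored mutant anillin fragment and a separate mCherry-tagged RhoA Q63L.

The record does not state what the anillin mutations do. The associated publication concerns how anillin regulates RhoA residence kinetics and cell contractility, which suggests the plasmid is used to co-express a receptor-anchored anillin variant with fluorescent active RhoA for imaging.
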