Addgene plasmid #187288: IL2-AHA740D, E758K-2A-Cherry-RhoAQ63L in pmCherryN1
Purpose: Express pmCherry-IL2-AH A740D, E758K-2A-RhoA Q63L
Depositing lab: Alpha Yap. Depositing organization: University of Queensland, Institute for Molecular Bioscience. Publication: Anillin Promotes Cell Contractility by Cyclic Resetting of RhoA Residence Kinetics. Budnar S, Husain KB, Gomez GA, Naghibosadat M, Varma A, Verma S, Hamilton NA, Morris RG, Yap AS. Dev Cell. 2019 Jun 17;49(6):894-906.e12. doi: 10.1016/j.devcel.2019.04.031. Epub 2019 May 16. PubMed 31105010.
Backbone
  Vector backbone: pmCherry-N1
  Backbone manufacturer: Clontech
  Backbone size w/o insert (bp): 4694
  Vector type: Mammalian Expression
  Selectable markers: Neomycin (select with G418)
Growth in bacteria
  Bacterial resistance: Kanamycin, 50 μg/mL
  Growth temperature: 37°C
  Growth strain: DH5alpha
  Copy number: High Copy
Gene/Insert
  Gene/Insert name: interleukin-2 receptor alpha-subunit, anillin, RhoA
  Species: H. sapiens (human)
  Insert size (bp): 2403
  Mutation: AH A740D, E758K, RhoA Q63L
  Entrez Gene: IL2 (a.k.a. IL-2, TCGF, lymphokine); ANLN (a.k.a. FSGS8, Scraps, scra); RHOA (a.k.a. ARH12, ARHA, EDFAOB, RHO12, RHOH12)
  Promoter: CMV
  Tag / fusion protein: mCherry (C terminal on insert)
  Cloning method: Gibson Cloning
  Sequencing primers: 5′ CMV-F; 3′ mCherry-R
Resource information
  A portion of this plasmid was derived from a plasmid made by: Plasmid made by Srikanth Budnar
Terms and licenses: Academic/Nonprofit Terms; Industry Terms: Not Available to Industry
Depositor comments: 5' cloning site: Nhe1 (destroyed), 3' cloning site: Not1 (not destroyed).
How to cite: IL2-AHA740D, E758K-2A-Cherry-RhoAQ63L in pmCherryN1 was a gift from Alpha Yap (Addgene plasmid # 187288 ; http://n2t.net/addgene:187288 ; RRID:Addgene_187288)
